>Addgene plasmid #89606 | pCCLc-U6-shHMGA2.3-PGK-dTomato | addgene full sequence | sequence record 183306 | Addgene NGS Result
GCCCAATACGCAAACCGCCTCTCCCCGCGCGTTGGCCGATTCATTAATGCAGCTGGCACGACAGGTTTCC
CGACTGGAAAGCGGGCAGTGAGCGCAACGCAATTAATGTGAGTTAGCTCACTCATTAGGCACCCCAGGCT
TTACACTTTATGCTTCCGGCTCGTATGTTGTGTGGAATTGTGAGCGGATAACAATTTCACACAGGAAACA
GCTATGACCATGATTACGCCAAGCGCGCAATTAACCCTCACTAAAGGGAACAAAAGCTGGAGCTGCAAGC
TTGGCCATTGCATACGTTGTATCCATATCATAATATGTACATTTATATTGGCTCATGTCCAACATTACCG
CCATGTTGACATTGATTATTGACTAGTTATTAATAGTAATCAATTACGGGGTCATTAGTTCATAGCCCAT
ATATGGAGTTCCGCGTTACATAACTTACGGTAAATGGCCCGCCTGGCTGACCGCCCAACGACCCCCGCCC
ATTGACGTCAATAATGACGTATGTTCCCATAGTAACGCCAATAGGGACTTTCCATTGACGTCAATGGGTG
GAGTATTTACGGTAAACTGCCCACTTGGCAGTACATCAAGTGTATCATATGCCAAGTACGCCCCCTATTG
ACGTCAATGACGGTAAATGGCCCGCCTGGCATTATGCCCAGTACATGACCTTATGGGACTTTCCTACTTG
GCAGTACATCTACGTATTAGTCATCGCTATTACCATGGTGATGCGGTTTTGGCAGTACATCAATGGGCGT
GGATAGCGGTTTGACTCACGGGGATTTCCAAGTCTCCACCCCATTGACGTCAATGGGAGTTTGTTTTGGC
ACCAAAATCAACGGGACTTTCCAAAATGTCGTAACAACTCCGCCCCATTGACGCAAATGGGCGGTAGGCG
TGTACGGTGGGAGGTCTATATAAGCAGAGCTCGTTTAGTGAACCGGGGTCTCTCTGGTTAGACCAGATCT
GAGCCTGGGAGCTCTCTGGCTAACTAGGGAACCCACTGCTTAAGCCTCAATAAAGCTTGCCTTGAGTGCT
TCAAGTAGTGTGTGCCCGTCTGTTGTGTGACTCTGGTAACTAGAGATCCCTCAGACCCTTTTAGTCAGTG
TGGAAAATCTCTAGCAGTGGCGCCCGAACAGGGACTTGAAAGCGAAAGGGAAACCAGAGGAGCTCTCTCG
ACGCAGGACTCGGCTTGCTGAAGCGCGCACGGCAAGAGGCGAGGGGCGGCGACTGGTGAGTACGCCAAAA
ATTTTGACTAGCGGAGGCTAGAAGGAGAGAGATGGGTGCGAGAGCGTCAGTATTAAGCGGGGGAGAATTA
GATCGCGATGGGAAAAAATTCGGTTAAGGCCAGGGGGAAAGAAAAAATATAAATTAAAACATATAGTATG
GGCAAGCAGGGAGCTAGAACGATTCGCAGTTAATCCTGGCCTGTTAGAAACATCAGAAGGCTGTAGACAA
ATACTGGGACAGCTACAACCATCCCTTCAGACAGGATCAGAAGAACTTAGATCATTATATAATACAGTAG
CAACCCTCTATTGTGTGCATCAAAGGATAGAGATAAAAGACACCAAGGAAGCTTTAGACAAGATAGAGGA
AGAGCAAAACAAAAGTAAGACCACCGCACAGCAAGCGGCCGCTGATCTTCAGACCTGGAGGAGGAGATAT
GAGGGACAATTGGAGAAGTGAATTATATAAATATAAAGTAGTAAAAATTGAACCATTAGGAGTAGCACCC
ACCAAGGCAAAGAGAAGAGTGGTGCAGAGAGAAAAAAGAGCAGTGGGAATAGGAGCTTTGTTCCTTGGGT
TCTTGGGAGCAGCAGGAAGCACTATGGGCGCAGCGTCAATGACGCTGACGGTACAGGCCAGACAATTATT
GTCTGGTATAGTGCAGCAGCAGAACAATTTGCTGAGGGCTATTGAGGCGCAACAGCATCTGTTGCAACTC
ACAGTCTGGGGCATCAAGCAGCTCCAGGCAAGAATCCTGGCTGTGGAAAGATACCTAAAGGATCAACAGC
TCCTGGGGATTTGGGGTTGCTCTGGAAAACTCATTTGCACCACTGCTGTGCCTTGGAATGCTAGTTGGAG
TAATAAATCTCTGGAACAGATTTGGAATCACACGACCTGGATGGAGTGGGACAGAGAAATTAACAATTAC
ACAAGCTTAATACACTCCTTAATTGAAGAATCGCAAAACCAGCAAGAAAAGAATGAACAAGAATTATTGG
AATTAGATAAATGGGCAAGTTTGTGGAATTGGTTTAACATAACAAATTGGCTGTGGTATATAAAATTATT
CATAATGATAGTAGGAGGCTTGGTAGGTTTAAGAATAGTTTTTGCTGTACTTTCTATAGTGAATAGAGTT
AGGCAGGGATATTCACCATTATCGTTTCAGACCCACCTCCCAACCCCGAGGGGACCCGACAGGCCCGAAG
GAATAGAAGAAGAAGGTGGAGAGAGAGACAGAGACAGATCCATTCGATTAGTGAACGGATCTCGACGGTA
TCGATAAGCTAATTCACAAATGGCAGTATTCATCCACAATTTTAAAAGAAAAGGGGGGATTGGGGGGTAC
AGTGCAGGGGAAAGAATAGTAGACATAATAGCAACAGACATACAAACTAAAGAATTACAAAAACAAATTA
CAAAAATTCAAAATTTTCGGGTTTATTACAGGGACAGCAGAGATCCAGTTTGGGAATTAGCTTGATCGAT
TAGTCCAATTTGTTAAAGACAGGATGATCCCCGGGTACCGAGCTCGAATTCGCCCTTAAAAAAGGGAAGA
GGAGGAGGAATTTTCCAGTGTTGAGAGGAAAATTCCTCCTCCTCTTCCCGGTGTTTCGTCCTTTCCACAA
GATATATAAAGCCAAGAAATCGAAATACTTTCAAGTTACGGTAAGCATATGATAGTCCATTTTAAAACAT
AATTTTAAAACTGCAAACTACCCAAGAAATTATTACTTTCTACGTCACGTATTTTGTACTAATATCTTTG
TGTTTACAGTCAAATTAATTCTAATTATCTCTCTAACAGCCTTGTATCGTATATGCAAATATGAAGGAAT
CATGGGAAATAGGCCCTCTTCCTGCCCGACCTTGGATCCCCAAACTGGATCTGTTAACCAAGGGCGAATT
CTACCGGGTAGGGGAGGCGCTTTTCCCAAGGCAGTCTGGAGCATGCGCTTTAGCAGCCCCGCTGGGCACT
TGGCGCTACACAAGTGGCCTCTGGCCTCGCACACATTCCACATCCACCGGTAGGCGCCAACCGGCTCCGT
TCTTTGGTGGCCCCTTCGCGCCACCTTCTACTCCTCCCCTAGTCAGGAAGTTCCCCCCCGCCCCGCAGCT
CGCGTCGTGCAGGACGTGACAAATGGAAGTAGCACGTCTCACTAGTCTCGTGCAGATGGACAGCACCGCT
GAGCAATGGAAGCGGGTAGGCCTTTGGGGCAGCGGCCAATAGCAGCTTTGCTCCTTCGCTTTCTGGGCTC
AGAGGCTGGGAAGGGGTGGGTCCGGGGGCGGGCTCAGGGGCGGGCTCAGGGGCGGGGCGGGCGCCCGAAG
GTCCTCCGGAGGCCCGGCATTCTGCACGCTTCAAAAGCGCACGTCTGCCGCGCTGTTCTCCTCTTCCTCA
TCTCCGGGCCTTTCGACCATCTAGATCCACCGGTCGCCACCATGGTGAGCAAGGGCGAGGAGGTCATCAA
AGAGTTCATGCGCTTCAAGGTGCGCATGGAGGGCTCCATGAACGGCCACGAGTTCGAGATCGAGGGCGAG
GGCGAGGGCCGCCCCTACGAGGGCACCCAGACCGCCAAGCTGAAGGTGACCAAGGGCGGCCCCCTGCCCT
TCGCCTGGGACATCCTGTCCCCCCAGTTCATGTACGGCTCCAAGGCGTACGTGAAGCACCCCGCCGACAT
CCCCGATTACAAGAAGCTGTCCTTCCCCGAGGGCTTCAAGTGGGAGCGCGTGATGAACTTCGAGGACGGC
GGTCTGGTGACCGTGACCCAGGACTCCTCCCTGCAGGACGGCACGCTGATCTACAAGGTGAAGATGCGCG
GCACCAACTTCCCCCCCGACGGCCCCGTAATGCAGAAGAAGACCATGGGCTGGGAGGCCTCCACCGAGCG
CCTGTACCCCCGCGACGGCGTGCTGAAGGGCGAGATCCACCAGGCCCTGAAGCTGAAGGACGGCGGCCAC
TACCTGGTGGAGTTCAAGACCATCTACATGGCCAAGAAGCCCGTGCAACTGCCCGGCTACTACTACGTGG
ACACCAAGCTGGACATCACCTCCCACAACGAGGACTACACCATCGTGGAACAGTACGAGCGCTCCGAGGG
CCGCCACCACCTGTTCCTGTACGGCATGGACGAGCTGTACAAGTAGGCGGGGGGTCGACTGATCCGATAA
TCAACCTCTGGATTACAAAATTTGTGAAAGATTGACTGGTATTCTTAACTATGTTGCTCCTTTTACGCTA
TGTGGATACGCTGCTTTAATGCCTTTGTATCATGCTATTGCTTCCCGTATGGCTTTCATTTTCTCCTCCT
TGTATAAATCCTGGTTGCTGTCTCTTTATGAGGAGTTGTGGCCCGTTGTCAGGCAACGTGGCGTGGTGTG
CACTGTGTTTGCTGACGCAACCCCCACTGGTTGGGGCATTGCCACCACCTGTCAGCTCCTTTCCGGGACT
TTCGCTTTCCCCCTCCCTATTGCCACGGCGGAACTCATCGCCGCCTGCCTTGCCCGCTGCTGGACAGGGG
CTCGGCTGTTGGGCACTGACAATTCCGTGGTGTTGTCGGGGAAATCATCGTCCTTTCCTTGGCTGCTCGC
CTGTGTTGCCACCTGGATTCTGCGCGGGACGTCCTTCTGCTACGTCCCTTCGGCCCTCAATCCAGCGGAC
CTTCCTTCCCGCGGCCTGCTGCCGGCTCTGCGGCCTCTTCCGCGTCTTCGCCTTCGCCCTCAGACGAGTC
GGATCTCCCTTTGGGCCGCCTCCCCGCATCGGATCAAATTCGAGCTCGGTACCTTTAAGACCAATGACTT
ACAAGGCAGCTGTAGATCTTAGCCACTTTTTAAAAGAAAAGGGGGGACTGGAAGGGCTAATTCACTCCCA
ACGAAGACAAGATCTGCTTTTTGCTTGTACTGGGTCTCTCTGGTTAGACCAGATCTGAGCCTGGGAGCTC
TCTGGCTAACTAGGGAACCCACTGCTTAAGCCTCAATAAAGCTTGCCTTGAGTGCTTCAAGTAGTGTGTG
CCCGTCTGTTGTGTGACTCTGGTAACTAGAGATCCCTCAGACCCTTTTAGTCAGTGTGGAAAATCTCTAG
CAGTAGTAGTTCATGTCATCTTATTATTCAGTATTTATAACTTGCAAAGAAATGAATATCAGAGAGTGAG
AGGAACTTGTTTATTGCAGCTTATAATGGTTACAAATAAAGCAATAGCATCACAAATTTCACAAATAAAG
CATTTTTTTCACTGCATTCTAGTTGTGGTTTGTCCAAACTCATCAATGTATCTTATCATGTCTGGCTCTA
GCTATCCCGCCCCTAACTCCGCCCATCCCGCCCCTAACTCCGCCCAGTTCCGCCCATTCTCCGCCCCATG
GCTGACTAATTTTTTTTATTTATGCAGAGGCCGAGGCCGCCTCGGCCTCTGAGCTATTCCAGAAGTAGTG
AGGAGGCTTTTTTGGAGGCCTAGGGACGTACCCAATTCGCCCTATAGTGAGTCGTATTACGCGCGCTCAC
TGGCCGTCGTTTTACAACGTCGTGACTGGGAAAACCCTGGCGTTACCCAACTTAATCGCCTTGCAGCACA
TCCCCCTTTCGCCAGCTGGCGTAATAGCGAAGAGGCCCGCACCGATCGCCCTTCCCAACAGTTGCGCAGC
CTGAATGGCGAATGGG
[124 nt withheld, positions 5897-6020]
C
[91 nt withheld, positions 6022-6112]
A
[49 nt withheld, positions 6114-6162]
CCTTTGACGTTGGAGTCCACGTTCTTT
[37 nt withheld, positions 6190-6226]
ACCCTATCTCGGTCTATTCTTTTGATTTATAAGGGATTTTGCCGATTTCGGCCTATTGGTTAAAAAATGA
GCTGATTTAACAAAAATTTAACGCGAATTTTAACAAAATATTAACGCTTACAATTTAGGTGGCACTTTTC
GGGGAAATGTGCGCGGAACCCCTATTTGTTTATTTTTCTAAATACATTCAAATATGTATCCGCTCATGAG
ACAATAACCCTGATAAATGCTTCAATAATATTGAAAAAGGAAGAGTATGAGTATTCAACATTTCCGTGTC
GCCCTTATTCCCTTTTTTGCGGCATTTTGCCTTCCTGTTTTTGCTCACCCAGAAACGCTGGTGAAAGTAA
AAGATGCTGAAGATCAGTTGGGTGCACGAGTGGGTTACATCGAACTGGATCTCAACAGCGGTAAGATCCT
TGAGAGTTTTCGCCCCGAAGAACGTTTTCCAATGATGAGCACTTTTAAAGTTCTGCTATGTGGCGCGGTA
TTATCCCGTATTGACGCCGGGCAAGAGCAACTCGGTCGCCGCATACACTATTCTCAGAATGACTTGGTTG
AGTACTCACCAGTCACAGAAAAGCATCTTACGGATGGCATGACAGTAAGAGAATTATGCAGTGCTGCCAT
AACCATGAGTGATAACACTGCGGCCAACTTACTTCTGACAACGATCGGAGGACCGAAGGAGCTAACCGCT
TTTTTGCACAACATGGGGGATCATGTAACTCGCCTTGATCGTTGGGAACCGGAGCTGAATGAAGCCATAC
CAAACGACGAGCGTGACACCACGATGCCTGTAGCAATGGCAACAACGTTGCGCAAACTATTAACTGGCGA
ACTACTTACTCTAGCTTCCCGGCAACAATTAATAGACTGGATGGAGGCGGATAAAGTTGCAGGACCACTT
CTGCGCTCGGCCCTTCCGGCTGGCTGGTTTATTGCTGATAAATCTGGAGCCGGTGAGCGTGGGTCTCGCG
GTATCATTGCAGCACTGGGGCCAGATGGTAAGCCCTCCCGTATCGTAGTTATCTACACGACGGGGAGTCA
GGCAACTATGGATGAACGAAATAGACAGATCGCTGAGATAGGTGCCTCACTGATTAAGCATTGGTAACTG
TCAGACCAAGTTTACTCATATATACTTTAGATTGATTTAAAACTTCATTTTTAATTTAAAAGGATCTAGG
TGAAGATCCTTTTTGATAATCTCATGACCAAAATCCCTTAACGTGAGTTTTCGTTCCACTGAGCGTCAGA
CCCCGTAGAAAAGATCAAAGGATCTTCTTGAGATCCTTTTTTTCTGCGCGTAATCTGCTGCTTGCAAACA
AAAAAACCACCGCTACCAGCGGTGGTTTGTTTGCCGGATCAAGAGCTACCAACTCTTTTTCCGAAGGTAA
CTGGCTTCAGCAGAGCGCAGATACCAAATACTGTTCTTCTAGTGTAGCCGTAGTTAGGCCACCACTTCAA
GAACTCTGTAGCACCGCCTACATACCTCGCTCTGCTAATCCTGTTACCAGTGGCTGCTGCCAGTGGCGAT
AAGTCGTGTCTTACCGGGTTGGACTCAAGACGATAGTTACCGGATAAGGCGCAGCGGTCGGGCTGAACGG
GGGGTTCGTGCACACAGCCCAGCTTGGAGCGAACGACCTACACCGAACTGAGATACCTACAGCGTGAGCT
ATGAGAAAGCGCCACGCTTCCCGAAGGGAGAAAGGCGGACAGGTATCCGGTAAGCGGCAGGGTCGGAACA
GGAGAGCGCACGAGGGAGCTTCCAGGGGGAAACGCCTGGTATCTTTATAGTCCTGTCGGGTTTCGCCACC
TCTGACTTGAGCGTCGATTTTTGTGATGCTCGTCAGGGGGGCGGAGCCTATGGAAAAACGCCAGCAACGC
GGCCTTTTTACGGTTCCTGGCCTTTTGCTGGCCTTTTGCTCACATGTTCTTTCCTGCGTTATCCCCTGAT
TCTGTGGATAACCGTATTACCGCCTTTGAGTGAGCTGATACCGCTCGCCGCAGCCGAACGACCGAGCGCA
GCGAGTCAGTGAGCGAGGAAGCGGAAGAGC
Features (pLannotate 1.2.2; 29 found; start..end, strand, type, name):
    104..125     +  protein_bind   CAP binding site: CAP binding activates transcription in the presence of cAMP. E. coli catabolite activator protein
    140..170     +  promoter       lac promoter: promoter for the E. coli lac operon
    178..194     +  protein_bind   lac operator: The lac repressor binds to the lac operator to inhibit transcription in E. coli. This inhibition can be relieved by adding lactose or isopropyl-β-D-thiogalactopyranoside (IPTG). lac repressor encoded by lacI
    239..257     +  promoter       T3 promoter: promoter for bacteriophage T3 RNA polymerase
    358..737     +  enhancer       CMV enhancer: human cytomegalovirus immediate early enhancer
    738..941     +  promoter       CMV promoter: human cytomegalovirus (CMV) immediate early promoter
    956..1136    +  LTR            5' LTR (truncated): truncated 5' long terminal repeat (LTR) from HIV-1
   1183..1308    +  misc_feature   HIV-1 Ψ: packaging signal of human immunodeficiency virus type 1
   1292..1655    +  CDS            HIV-1 gag (fragment): gag protein from human immunodeficiency virus 1; gag
   1801..2034    +  misc_feature   RRE: The Rev response element (RRE) of HIV-1 allows for Rev-dependent mRNA export from the nucleus to the cytoplasm.
   2411..2511    +  CDS            Rev (fragment): human immunodeficiency virus 1 (HIV-1) Rev protein; rev; enhances nuclear export of unspliced and incompletely spliced viral mRNAs
   2512..2530    -  misc_feature   MCS (fragment): pBluescript multiple cloning site
   2560..2677    +  misc_feature   cPPT/CTS: central polypurine tract and central termination sequence of HIV-1
   2756..2781    -  misc_feature   MCS (fragment): pUC18/19 multiple cloning site
   2858..3098    -  promoter       U6 promoter: RNA polymerase III promoter for human U6 snRNA
   3156..3655    +  promoter       PGK promoter: mouse phosphoglycerate kinase 1 promoter
   3682..4383    +  CDS            dTomato: dTomato is a basic (constitutively fluorescent) orange fluorescent protein published in 2004, derived from Discosoma sp.. It is reported to be a somewhat slowly-maturing dimer with low acid sensitivity.
   4409..4997    +  misc_feature   WPRE: woodchuck hepatitis virus posttranscriptional regulatory element
   5019..5087    +  CDS            nef (fragment): NEF_HV1Z2 - Experimental evidence at protein level: Swiss-Prot protein existence level 1. Extracellular Nef protein targets CD4(+) T-lymphocytes for apoptosis by interacting with CXCR4 surface receptors. From Human immunodeficiency virus type 1 group M subtype D (isolate Z2/CDC-Z34) (HIV-1).
   5089..5322    +  LTR            3' LTR (ΔU3): self-inactivating 3' long terminal repeat (LTR) from HIV-1
   5394..5515    +  polyA_signal   SV40 poly(A) signal: SV40 polyadenylation signal
   5555..5690    +  rep_origin     SV40 ori: SV40 origin of replication
   5711..5729    -  promoter       T7 promoter: promoter for bacteriophage T7 RNA polymerase
   5737..5892    +  CDS            lacZα (fragment): LacZα fragment of β-galactosidase; lacZ fragment
   5897..6325    +  rep_origin     f1 ori (sequence partly withheld): f1 bacteriophage origin of replication; arrow indicates direction of (+) strand synthesis
   6378..6482    +  promoter       AmpR promoter: bla
   6483..7343    +  CDS            AmpR: β-lactamase; bla; confers resistance to ampicillin, carbenicillin, and related antibiotics
   7514..8102    +  rep_origin     ori: high-copy-number ColE1/pMB1/pBR322/pUC origin of replication
   8285..91      +  CDS            lacI (fragment) (across the origin): lac repressor; lacI; The lac repressor binds to the lac operator to inhibit transcription in E. coli. This inhibition can be relieved by adding lactose or isopropyl-β-D-thiogalactopyranoside (IPTG).
