[The description below was written by a language model from this plasmid's Addgene catalogue record and pLannotate feature annotations shown in this document.]
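Description:
pCCLc-U6-shHMGA2.3-PGK-dTomato is a third-generation, self-inactivating HIV-1-based lentiviral transfer plasmid built on the CCLc backbone and designed to knock down human HMGA2 by RNA interference. It is propagated in E. coli through a high-copy ColE1/pUC-type origin with ampicillin resistance (bla). The backbone also carries an f1 origin, an SV40 origin and remnants of lac, T3 and T7 cloning-vector elements. The catalogue lists a backbone size of 8,661 bp, whereas the sequenced full plasmid record is 8,286 nt. The record does not explain this difference.

In the viral portion, a CMV enhancer/promoter replaces the U3 region of the truncated 5' LTR, so genomic RNA is made in packaging cells without Tat. This is followed by the Ψ packaging signal with a gag fragment, the Rev response element for nuclear export of the unspliced genome, and the cPPT/CTS, which aids nuclear import in target cells. The payload has two units. A human U6 RNA polymerase III promoter, annotated on the reverse strand relative to the viral genome, drives a short hairpin RNA against HMGA2. A mouse PGK promoter drives dTomato, a dimeric orange-red fluorescent protein that is the only marker for identifying or sorting transduced cells, since no mammalian drug-resistance gene is present. A WPRE enhances reporter expression, and the ΔU3 3' LTR makes the integrated provirus transcriptionally self-inactivating, with an SV40 poly(A) signal downstream.

The stated purpose is silencing HMGA2 in human cells, and the associated work concerns bone marrow-derived mesenchymal stem cells. The depositor notes that this hairpin is called shHMGA2-2 in the publication.
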