Addgene plasmid #89606: pCCLc-U6-shHMGA2.3-PGK-dTomato
Purpose: Silencing Hmga2 in human cells
Depositing lab: Fernando Fierro. Depositing organization: University of California, Davis. Publication: Fibroblast Growth Factor 2 Regulates High Mobility Group A2 Expression in Human Bone Marrow-Derived Mesenchymal Stem Cells. Kalomoiris S, Cicchetto AC, Lakatos K, Nolta JA, Fierro FA. J Cell Biochem. 2016 Sep;117(9):2128-37. doi: 10.1002/jcb.25519. Epub 2016 Mar 8. PubMed 26888666.
Backbone
  Vector backbone: CCLc
  Backbone manufacturer: Luigi Naldini, PMID 9765382
  Backbone size w/o insert (bp): 8661
  Vector type: Mammalian Expression, Lentiviral
  Selectable markers: dTomato
Growth in bacteria
  Bacterial resistance: Ampicillin, 100 μg/mL
  Growth temperature: 37°C
  Growth strain: NEB Stable
  Copy number: Unknown
Gene/Insert
  Gene/Insert name: shRNA targeting HMGA2
  gRNA/shRNA sequence: AAAAA AGGGAAGAGGAGGAGGAATTTTCCAGTGTTGAGAGGAAAATTCCTCCTCCTCTTCCCGGTGTTTCGTCCTTTCCACAAG
  Species: H. sapiens (human)
  Entrez Gene: HMGA2 (a.k.a. BABL, HMGI-C, HMGIC, LIPO, SRS5, STQTL9)
  Promoter: U6
  Cloning method: TOPO Cloning
  Sequencing primers: 5′ U6-F
Terms and licenses: Academic/Nonprofit Terms; Industry Terms: Not Available to Industry
Depositor comments: Called shHMGA2-2 in paper
How to cite: pCCLc-U6-shHMGA2.3-PGK-dTomato was a gift from Fernando Fierro (Addgene plasmid # 89606 ; http://n2t.net/addgene:89606 ; RRID:Addgene_89606)
